Addgene plasmid #161443: pDONR221-SLC26A8_STOP
Purpose: Gateway entry clone with codon-optimized ORF sequence for subcloning into custom expression vectors. Contains a STOP codon at the end of the codon-optimized ORF sequence.
Depositing lab: RESOLUTE Consortium & Giulio Superti-Furga. Depositing organization: CeMM Research Center for Molecular Medicine. Publication: The RESOLUTE consortium: unlocking SLC transporters for drug discovery. Superti-Furga G, Lackner D, Wiedmer T, Ingles-Prieto A, Barbosa B, Girardi E, Goldmann U, Gurtl B, Klavins K, Klimek C, Lindinger S, Lineiro-Retes E, Muller AC, Onstein S, Redinger G, Reil D, Sedlyarov V, Wolf G, Crawford M, Everley R, ... Steppan CM. Nat Rev Drug Discov. 2020 Jul;19(7):429-430. doi: 10.1038/d41573-020-00056-6. PubMed 32265506.
Backbone
  Vector backbone: pDONR221
  Backbone manufacturer: ThermoFisher Scientific
  Backbone size w/o insert (bp): 2550
  Vector type: Mammalian Expression
Growth in bacteria
  Bacterial resistance: Kanamycin, 50 μg/mL
  Growth temperature: 37°C
  Growth strain: NEB Stable
  Copy number: High Copy
Gene/Insert
  Gene/Insert name: SLC26A8
  Species: H. sapiens (human)
  Insert size (bp): 2913
  Entrez Gene: SLC26A8 (a.k.a. RP11-482O9.1, SPGF3, TAT1)
  Cloning method: Gateway Cloning
  Sequencing primers: 5′ M13-fwd; 3′ M13-rev
Terms and licenses: Academic/Nonprofit Terms; Industry Terms
Depositor comments: This plasmid contains a STOP codon at the end of the codon-optimized ORF. For the version of this plasmid that does not contain a STOP codon, please see Addgene plasmid 132277 For more information on the full Resolute plasmid collection, please see www.addgene.org/depositor-collections/re-solute/. Please provide your feedback on this plasmid to the RESOLUTE consortium by filling out their RESOLUTE repository feedback form: https://forms.office.com/Pages/ResponsePage.aspx?id=0e05yklzmkS7rjFGQL4N7z4feCLQvEJAmVcOCM_u885UN1JJRko0Ukg4TVQwNTZLOUxPQVJWT1NHUCQlQCN0PWcu
How to cite: pDONR221-SLC26A8_STOP was a gift from RESOLUTE Consortium & Giulio Superti-Furga (Addgene plasmid # 161443 ; http://n2t.net/addgene:161443 ; RRID:Addgene_161443)
