[The description below was written by a language model from this plasmid's Addgene catalogue record and pLannotate feature annotations shown in this document.]
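Description:
pDONR221-SLC26A8_STOP is a Gateway entry clone built on the commercial pDONR221 backbone and carrying a codon-optimized open reading frame for human SLC26A8 (also known as TAT1 or SPGF3), a member of the solute carrier family 26. The sequenced plasmid is 5,463 nt. It is propagated in E. coli from a high-copy ColE1/pUC-type origin and selected with kanamycin through an aminoglycoside phosphotransferase (KanR) gene. Although the catalogue lists the vector type as mammalian expression, the feature table shows no eukaryotic promoter or polyadenylation signal. The plasmid is therefore a shuttle for the ORF rather than an expression construct in its own right.

The roughly 2.9 kb SLC26A8 coding sequence sits between attL1 and attL2, the recombination sites recognised in the Gateway LR reaction. This allows the ORF to be transferred directionally, and in a defined reading frame, into any attR-containing destination vector chosen by the user. This version retains a STOP codon at the end of the ORF, so the protein will be produced with a native C-terminus or with N-terminal tags supplied by the destination vector, but not with C-terminal fusions. A companion clone without the stop codon exists for that purpose. Other backbone elements include rrnB T1 and T2 terminators upstream of the cassette, which insulate the insert from read-through transcription. A T7 promoter lies beside attL2, and small lacI and lacZα fragments are annotated as backbone remnants. M13 forward and reverse primer sites are used to sequence the insert. The plasmid belongs to a consortium collection of SLC transporter clones made to support the study of transporters and drug discovery.
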