Features (pLannotate 1.2.2; 10 found; start..end, strand, type, name):
      1..100     +  protein_bind   attL1: mutant version of attL; recombination site for the Gateway® LR reaction LR Clonase™
    106..3015    +  CDS            SLC26A8: S26A8_HUMAN - Also known as TAT1 From Homo sapiens (Human).
   3020..3119    -  protein_bind   attL2: mutant version of attL; recombination site for the Gateway® LR reaction LR Clonase™
   3137..3155    -  promoter       T7 promoter: promoter for bacteriophage T7 RNA polymerase
   3289..4098    +  CDS            KanR: aminoglycoside phosphotransferase; aph(3')-Ia; confers resistance to kanamycin in bacteria or G418 (Geneticin®) in eukaryotes
   4245..4833    +  rep_origin     ori: high-copy-number ColE1/pMB1/pBR322/pUC origin of replication
   5016..5108    +  CDS            lacI (fragment): lac repressor; lacI; The lac repressor binds to the lac operator to inhibit transcription in E. coli. This inhibition can be relieved by adding lactose or isopropyl-β-D-thiogalactopyranoside (IPTG).
   5163..5190    -  terminator     rrnB T2 terminator: transcription terminator T2 from the E. coli rrnB gene
   5322..5365    +  terminator     rrnB T1 terminator: Escherichia coli rrnB; transcription terminator T1 from the E. coli rrnB gene
   5412..5448    -  CDS            lacZα (fragment): LacZα fragment of β-galactosidase; lacZ fragment
>Addgene plasmid #161443 | pDONR221-SLC26A8_STOP | addgene full sequence | sequence record 355050 | Addgene NGS Result
CAAATAATGATTTTATTTTGACTGATAGTGACCTGTTCGTTGCAACACATTGATGAGCAATGCTTTTTTA
TAATGCCAACTTTGTACAAAAAAGCAGGCTCCACCATGGCACAGCTGGAGCGGTCTGCCATCAGCGGCTT
TAGCTCCAAGTCCCGGAGAAACTCTTTCGCCTACGATGTGAAGAGGGAGGTGTATAATGAGGAGACCTTC
CAGCAGGAGCACAAGCGCAAGGCCTCTAGCTCCGGCAACATGAATATCAACATCACCACATTTCGCCACC
ACGTGCAGTGCCGGTGTAGCTGGCACAGATTCCTGAGATGCGTGCTGACAATCTTCCCATTTCTGGAGTG
GATGTGCATGTACAGGCTGAAGGATTGGCTGCTGGGCGACCTGCTGGCAGGAATCAGCGTGGGACTGGTG
CAGGTGCCACAGGGACTGACCCTGTCCCTGCTGGCAAGGCAGCTGATCCCACCTCTGAACATCGCCTACG
CCGCCTTTTGCTCTAGCGTGATCTATGTGATCTTCGGCAGCTGTCACCAGATGTCCATCGGCTCTTTCTT
TCTGGTGAGCGCCCTGCTGATCAATGTGCTGAAGGTGTCCCCTTTTAACAATGGCCAGCTGGTCATGGGC
TCCTTCGTGAAGAACGAGTTTAGCGCCCCATCCTACCTGATGGGCTATAATAAGAGCCTGTCCGTGGTGG
CCACCACAACCTTTCTGACAGGCATCATCCAGCTGATCATGGGCGTGCTGGGACTGGGCTTCATCGCAAC
CTACCTGCCCGAGTCTGCCATGAGCGCCTATCTGGCAGCAGTGGCCCTGCACATCATGCTGAGCCAGCTG
ACATTCATCTTTGGCATCATGATCTCTTTCCACGCCGGCCCTATCAGCTTCTTTTACGACATCATCAATT
ATTGCGTGGCCCTGCCAAAGGCCAACTCTACCAGCATCCTGGTGTTTCTGACAGTGGTGGTGGCCCTGAG
AATCAATAAGTGTATCAGGATCTCCTTCAACCAGTACCCCATCGAGTTCCCTATGGAGCTGTTTCTGATC
ATCGGCTTCACCGTGATCGCCAACAAGATCAGCATGGCCACAGAGACCTCCCAGACCCTGATCGATATGA
TCCCCTATTCTTTTCTGCTGCCAGTGACACCCGACTTCAGCCTGCTGCCTAAGATCATCCTGCAGGCCTT
CTCCCTGTCTCTGGTGTCCTCTTTCCTGCTGATCTTTCTGGGCAAGAAGATCGCCAGCCTGCACAACTAC
TCCGTGAATTCTAACCAGGATCTGATCGCCATCGGCCTGTGCAATGTGGTGAGCTCCTTCTTTAGATCCT
GCGTGTTCACCGGCGCCATCGCCAGGACAATCATCCAGGACAAGAGCGGAGGCCGCCAGCAGTTCGCATC
CCTGGTGGGCGCCGGCGTGATGCTGCTGCTGATGGTGAAGATGGGCCACTTCTTTTATACACTGCCTAAT
GCCGTGCTGGCCGGCATCATCCTGAGCAACGTGATCCCATACCTGGAGACCATCAGCAATCTGCCCTCCC
TGTGGAGGCAGGATCAGTATGACTGCGCCCTGTGGATGATGACCTTTTCTAGCTCCATCTTCCTGGGCCT
GGATATCGGCCTGATCATCAGCGTGGTGTCCGCCTTCTTTATCACAACCGTGCGCAGCCACAGGGCAAAG
ATCCTGCTGCTGGGACAGATCCCAAATACCAACATCTACCGCTCCATCAACGACTATCGGGAGATCATCA
CAATCCCCGGCGTGAAGATCTTTCAGTGCTGTTCTAGCATCACCTTCGTGAACGTGTACTATCTGAAGCA
CAAGCTGCTGAAGGAGGTGGATATGGTGAAGGTGCCTCTGAAGGAGGAGGAGATCTTCAGCCTGTTTAAT
TCCTCTGACACAAACCTGCAGGGCGGCAAGATCTGCAGGTGTTTTTGCAACTGTGACGATCTGGAGCCAC
TGCCCAGAATCCTGTACACCGAGAGGTTCGAGAACAAGCTGGATCCAGAGGCCAGCTCCATCAATCTGAT
CCACTGCTCTCACTTTGAGAGCATGAATACCTCCCAGACAGCCTCTGAGGACCAGGTGCCCTACACAGTG
TCTAGCGTGAGCCAGAAGAACCAGGGCCAGCAGTATGAGGAAGTGGAGGAAGTGTGGCTGCCTAACAATT
CCTCTCGCAATAGCTCCCCTGGCCTGCCAGATGTGGCAGAGTCTCAGGGCAGGCGCAGCCTGATCCCTTA
CTCTGACGCCAGCCTGCTGCCATCCGTGCACACCATCATCCTGGATTTCTCCATGGTGCACTATGTGGAC
TCTAGGGGACTGGTGGTGCTGAGGCAGATCTGCAACGCCTTTCAGAATGCCAACATCCTGATCCTGATCG
CCGGCTGTCACTCTAGCATCGTGAGAGCCTTCGAGAGGAATGATTTCTTTGACGCCGGCATCACAAAGAC
CCAGCTGTTTCTGTCCGTGCACGATGCCGTGCTGTTCGCCCTGTCTCGGAAAGTGATCGGCTCCTCTGAG
CTGAGCATCGACGAGTCCGAGACCGTGATCCGGGAGACCTACTCTGAGACAGATAAGAATGACAACAGCA
GATATAAGATGAGCTCCTCTTTTCTGGGCTCCCAGAAGAACGTGTCTCCCGGCTTCATCAAGATCCAGCA
GCCTGTGGAGGAGGAGTCCGAGCTGGACCTGGAGCTGGAGTCTGAGCAGGAGGCAGGACTGGGACTGGAC
CTGGATCTGGACAGAGAGCTGGAGCCAGAGATGGAGCCCAAGGCCGAGACAGAGACCAAGACACAGACCG
AGATGGAGCCTCAGCCTGAGACAGAGCCCGAGATGGAGCCCAACCCTAAGAGCAGGCCAAGGGCACACAC
CTTCCCTCAGCAGCGGTACTGGCCTATGTATCACCCATCCATGGCCTCTACCCAGTCCCAGACACAGACC
AGAACATGGTCTGTGGAGCGGAGAAGGCACCCAATGGATAGCTACTCCCCCGAGGGCAATTCCAACGAGG
ACGTGTAAGACCCAGCTTTCTTGTACAAAGTTGGCATTATAAGAAAGCATTGCTTATCAATTTGTTGCAA
CGAACAGGTCACTATCAGTCAAAATAAAATCATTATTTGCCATCCAGCTGATATCCCCTATAGTGAGTCG
TATTACATGGTCATAGCTGTTTCCTGGCAGCTCTGGCCCGTGTCTCAAAATCTCTGATGTTACATTGCAC
AAGATAAAAATATATCATCATGAACAATAAAACTGTCTGCTTACATAAACAGTAATACAAGGGGTGTTAT
GAGCCATATTCAACGGGAAACGTCGAGGCCGCGATTAAATTCCAACATGGATGCTGATTTATATGGGTAT
AAATGGGCTCGCGATAATGTCGGGCAATCAGGTGCGACAATCTATCGCTTGTATGGGAAGCCCGATGCGC
CAGAGTTGTTTCTGAAACATGGCAAAGGTAGCGTTGCCAATGATGTTACAGATGAGATGGTCAGACTAAA
CTGGCTGACGGAATTTATGCCTCTTCCGACCATCAAGCATTTTATCCGTACTCCTGATGATGCATGGTTA
CTCACCACTGCGATCCCCGGAAAAACAGCATTCCAGGTATTAGAAGAATATCCTGATTCAGGTGAAAATA
TTGTTGATGCGCTGGCAGTGTTCCTGCGCCGGTTGCATTCGATTCCTGTTTGTAATTGTCCTTTTAACAG
CGATCGCGTATTTCGTCTCGCTCAGGCGCAATCACGAATGAATAACGGTTTGGTTGATGCGAGTGATTTT
GATGACGAGCGTAATGGCTGGCCTGTTGAACAAGTCTGGAAAGAAATGCATAAACTTTTGCCATTCTCAC
CGGATTCAGTCGTCACTCATGGTGATTTCTCACTTGATAACCTTATTTTTGACGAGGGGAAATTAATAGG
TTGTATTGATGTTGGACGAGTCGGAATCGCAGACCGATACCAGGATCTTGCCATCCTATGGAACTGCCTC
GGTGAGTTTTCTCCTTCATTACAGAAACGGCTTTTTCAAAAATATGGTATTGATAATCCTGATATGAATA
AATTGCAGTTTCATTTGATGCTCGATGAGTTTTTCTAATCAGAATTGGTTAATTGGTTGTAACACTGGCA
GAGCATTACGCTGACTTGACGGGACGGCGCAAGCTCATGACCAAAATCCCTTAACGTGAGTTACGCGTCG
TTCCACTGAGCGTCAGACCCCGTAGAAAAGATCAAAGGATCTTCTTGAGATCCTTTTTTTCTGCGCGTAA
TCTGCTGCTTGCAAACAAAAAAACCACCGCTACCAGCGGTGGTTTGTTTGCCGGATCAAGAGCTACCAAC
TCTTTTTCCGAAGGTAACTGGCTTCAGCAGAGCGCAGATACCAAATACTGTTCTTCTAGTGTAGCCGTAG
TTAGGCCACCACTTCAAGAACTCTGTAGCACCGCCTACATACCTCGCTCTGCTAATCCTGTTACCAGTGG
CTGCTGCCAGTGGCGATAAGTCGTGTCTTACCGGGTTGGACTCAAGACGATAGTTACCGGATAAGGCGCA
GCGGTCGGGCTGAACGGGGGGTTCGTGCACACAGCCCAGCTTGGAGCGAACGACCTACACCGAACTGAGA
TACCTACAGCGTGAGCTATGAGAAAGCGCCACGCTTCCCGAAGGGAGAAAGGCGGACAGGTATCCGGTAA
GCGGCAGGGTCGGAACAGGAGAGCGCACGAGGGAGCTTCCAGGGGGAAACGCCTGGTATCTTTATAGTCC
TGTCGGGTTTCGCCACCTCTGACTTGAGCGTCGATTTTTGTGATGCTCGTCAGGGGGGCGGAGCCTATGG
AAAAACGCCAGCAACGCGGCCTTTTTACGGTTCCTGGCCTTTTGCTGGCCTTTTGCTCACATGTTCTTTC
CTGCGTTATCCCCTGATTCTGTGGATAACCGTATTACCGCCTTTGAGTGAGCTGATACCGCTCGCCGCAG
CCGAACGACCGAGCGCAGCGAGTCAGTGAGCGAGGAAGCGGAAGAGCGCCCAATACGCAAACCGCCTCTC
CCCGCGCGTTGGCCGATTCATTAATGCAGCTGGCACGACAGGTTTCCCGACTGGAAAGCGGGCAGTGAGC
GCAACGCAATTAATACGCGTACCGCTAGCCAGGAAGAGTTTGTAGAAACGCAAAAAGGCCATCCGTCAGG
ATGGCCTTCTGCTTAGTTTGATGCCTGGCAGTTTATGGCGGGCGTCCTGCCCGCCACCCTCCGGGCCGTT
GCTTCACAACGTTCAAATCCGCTCCCGGCGGATTTGTCCTACTCAGGAGAGCGTTCACCGACAAACAACA
GATAAAACGAAAGGCCCAGTCTTCCGACTGAGCCTTTCGTTTTATTTGATGCCTGGCAGTTCCCTACTCT
CGCGTTAACGCTAGCATGGATGTTTTCCCAGTCACGACGTTGTAAAACGACGGCCAGTCTTAAGCTCGGG
CCC
