>Addgene plasmid #161443 | pDONR221-SLC26A8_STOP | depositor partial sequence | sequence record 312821 | Codon-optimized ORF of SLC26A8
ATGGCACAGCTGGAGCGGTCTGCCATCAGCGGCTTTAGCTCCAAGTCCCGGAGAAACTCTTTCGCCTACG
ATGTGAAGAGGGAGGTGTATAATGAGGAGACCTTCCAGCAGGAGCACAAGCGCAAGGCCTCTAGCTCCGG
CAACATGAATATCAACATCACCACATTTCGCCACCACGTGCAGTGCCGGTGTAGCTGGCACAGATTCCTG
AGATGCGTGCTGACAATCTTCCCATTTCTGGAGTGGATGTGCATGTACAGGCTGAAGGATTGGCTGCTGG
GCGACCTGCTGGCAGGAATCAGCGTGGGACTGGTGCAGGTGCCACAGGGACTGACCCTGTCCCTGCTGGC
AAGGCAGCTGATCCCACCTCTGAACATCGCCTACGCCGCCTTTTGCTCTAGCGTGATCTATGTGATCTTC
GGCAGCTGTCACCAGATGTCCATCGGCTCTTTCTTTCTGGTGAGCGCCCTGCTGATCAATGTGCTGAAGG
TGTCCCCTTTTAACAATGGCCAGCTGGTCATGGGCTCCTTCGTGAAGAACGAGTTTAGCGCCCCATCCTA
CCTGATGGGCTATAATAAGAGCCTGTCCGTGGTGGCCACCACAACCTTTCTGACAGGCATCATCCAGCTG
ATCATGGGCGTGCTGGGACTGGGCTTCATCGCAACCTACCTGCCCGAGTCTGCCATGAGCGCCTATCTGG
CAGCAGTGGCCCTGCACATCATGCTGAGCCAGCTGACATTCATCTTTGGCATCATGATCTCTTTCCACGC
CGGCCCTATCAGCTTCTTTTACGACATCATCAATTATTGCGTGGCCCTGCCAAAGGCCAACTCTACCAGC
ATCCTGGTGTTTCTGACAGTGGTGGTGGCCCTGAGAATCAATAAGTGTATCAGGATCTCCTTCAACCAGT
ACCCCATCGAGTTCCCTATGGAGCTGTTTCTGATCATCGGCTTCACCGTGATCGCCAACAAGATCAGCAT
GGCCACAGAGACCTCCCAGACCCTGATCGATATGATCCCCTATTCTTTTCTGCTGCCAGTGACACCCGAC
TTCAGCCTGCTGCCTAAGATCATCCTGCAGGCCTTCTCCCTGTCTCTGGTGTCCTCTTTCCTGCTGATCT
TTCTGGGCAAGAAGATCGCCAGCCTGCACAACTACTCCGTGAATTCTAACCAGGATCTGATCGCCATCGG
CCTGTGCAATGTGGTGAGCTCCTTCTTTAGATCCTGCGTGTTCACCGGCGCCATCGCCAGGACAATCATC
CAGGACAAGAGCGGAGGCCGCCAGCAGTTCGCATCCCTGGTGGGCGCCGGCGTGATGCTGCTGCTGATGG
TGAAGATGGGCCACTTCTTTTATACACTGCCTAATGCCGTGCTGGCCGGCATCATCCTGAGCAACGTGAT
CCCATACCTGGAGACCATCAGCAATCTGCCCTCCCTGTGGAGGCAGGATCAGTATGACTGCGCCCTGTGG
ATGATGACCTTTTCTAGCTCCATCTTCCTGGGCCTGGATATCGGCCTGATCATCAGCGTGGTGTCCGCCT
TCTTTATCACAACCGTGCGCAGCCACAGGGCAAAGATCCTGCTGCTGGGACAGATCCCAAATACCAACAT
CTACCGCTCCATCAACGACTATCGGGAGATCATCACAATCCCCGGCGTGAAGATCTTTCAGTGCTGTTCT
AGCATCACCTTCGTGAACGTGTACTATCTGAAGCACAAGCTGCTGAAGGAGGTGGATATGGTGAAGGTGC
CTCTGAAGGAGGAGGAGATCTTCAGCCTGTTTAATTCCTCTGACACAAACCTGCAGGGCGGCAAGATCTG
CAGGTGTTTTTGCAACTGTGACGATCTGGAGCCACTGCCCAGAATCCTGTACACCGAGAGGTTCGAGAAC
AAGCTGGATCCAGAGGCCAGCTCCATCAATCTGATCCACTGCTCTCACTTTGAGAGCATGAATACCTCCC
AGACAGCCTCTGAGGACCAGGTGCCCTACACAGTGTCTAGCGTGAGCCAGAAGAACCAGGGCCAGCAGTA
TGAGGAAGTGGAGGAAGTGTGGCTGCCTAACAATTCCTCTCGCAATAGCTCCCCTGGCCTGCCAGATGTG
GCAGAGTCTCAGGGCAGGCGCAGCCTGATCCCTTACTCTGACGCCAGCCTGCTGCCATCCGTGCACACCA
TCATCCTGGATTTCTCCATGGTGCACTATGTGGACTCTAGGGGACTGGTGGTGCTGAGGCAGATCTGCAA
CGCCTTTCAGAATGCCAACATCCTGATCCTGATCGCCGGCTGTCACTCTAGCATCGTGAGAGCCTTCGAG
AGGAATGATTTCTTTGACGCCGGCATCACAAAGACCCAGCTGTTTCTGTCCGTGCACGATGCCGTGCTGT
TCGCCCTGTCTCGGAAAGTGATCGGCTCCTCTGAGCTGAGCATCGACGAGTCCGAGACCGTGATCCGGGA
GACCTACTCTGAGACAGATAAGAATGACAACAGCAGATATAAGATGAGCTCCTCTTTTCTGGGCTCCCAG
AAGAACGTGTCTCCCGGCTTCATCAAGATCCAGCAGCCTGTGGAGGAGGAGTCCGAGCTGGACCTGGAGC
TGGAGTCTGAGCAGGAGGCAGGACTGGGACTGGACCTGGATCTGGACAGAGAGCTGGAGCCAGAGATGGA
GCCCAAGGCCGAGACAGAGACCAAGACACAGACCGAGATGGAGCCTCAGCCTGAGACAGAGCCCGAGATG
GAGCCCAACCCTAAGAGCAGGCCAAGGGCACACACCTTCCCTCAGCAGCGGTACTGGCCTATGTATCACC
CATCCATGGCCTCTACCCAGTCCCAGACACAGACCAGAACATGGTCTGTGGAGCGGAGAAGGCACCCAAT
GGATAGCTACTCCCCCGAGGGCAATTCCAACGAGGACGTGTAA
